Addgene plasmid #183827: pMCP-RecT
Purpose: pLenti-EF1A-MCP-EXTEN-RecT-NLS
Depositing lab: Le Cong. Depositing organization: Stanford University. Publication: dCas9-based gene editing for cleavage-free genomic knock-in of long sequences. Wang C, Qu Y, Cheng JKW, Hughes NW, Zhang Q, Wang M, Cong L. Nat Cell Biol. 2022 Feb;24(2):268-278. doi: 10.1038/s41556-021-00836-1. Epub 2022 Feb 10. PubMed 35145221.
Backbone
  Vector backbone: pLenti
  Vector type: Mammalian Expression
Growth in bacteria
  Bacterial resistance: Ampicillin, 100 μg/mL
  Growth temperature: 37°C
  Growth strain: NEB Stable
  Copy number: High Copy
Gene/Insert
  Gene/Insert name: MCP-RecT_NLS
  Species: Synthetic
  Promoter: EF1A
  Cloning method: Gibson Cloning
  Sequencing primers: 5′ EF1A-F
Terms and licenses: Academic/Nonprofit Terms; Industry Terms: Not Available to Industry
How to cite: pMCP-RecT was a gift from Le Cong (Addgene plasmid # 183827 ; http://n2t.net/addgene:183827 ; RRID:Addgene_183827)
