[The description below was written by a language model from this plasmid's Addgene catalogue record and pLannotate feature annotations shown in this document.]
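Description:
pMCP-RecT is a 10.5 kb lentiviral transfer plasmid (pLenti backbone) for mammalian expression of a synthetic fusion of the bacteriophage MS2 coat protein (MCP) to the E. coli RecT protein. It is maintained in E. coli through a high-copy ColE1/pUC-type origin and ampicillin resistance. The backbone also carries an f1 origin and an SV40/EM7-driven BleoR cassette, placed outside the viral region, which could confer Zeocin-family resistance in mammalian or bacterial cells.

The viral portion has the layout typical of third-generation vectors. A CMV enhancer/promoter replaces the U3 of a truncated HIV-1 5' LTR to drive genomic RNA production, followed by the Ψ packaging signal with a partial gag sequence, the Rev response element and the cPPT/CTS. A second truncated LTR and a bGH polyadenylation signal lie downstream. Between the LTRs, the EF-1α promoter with its intron A drives the open reading frame, and a WPRE after the coding sequence enhances transcript stability and expression. According to the catalogue entry, MCP is joined to RecT through an XTEN-type linker (written "EXTEN" in the record) and the fusion ends in a nuclear localisation signal. Neither the linker nor the NLS is annotated separately in the feature table.

MCP binds MS2 RNA hairpins, so the fusion can be recruited to guide RNAs carrying such aptamers. RecT is a single-stranded DNA-binding and annealing protein that is functionally similar to lambda Redβ. The associated publication describes dCas9-based, cleavage-free knock-in of long sequences, which fits a role for this plasmid as the recombination-effector component of that system, delivered by transfection or as packaged lentivirus. The record does not describe the companion dCas9 and guide constructs.
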