Features (pLannotate 1.2.2; 34 found; start..end, strand, type, name):
     31..83      -  misc_feature   bom (fragment): basis of mobility region from pBR322
    238..617     +  enhancer       CMV enhancer: human cytomegalovirus immediate early enhancer
    618..817     +  promoter       CMV promoter: human cytomegalovirus (CMV) immediate early promoter
    835..1015    +  LTR            5' LTR (truncated): truncated 5' long terminal repeat (LTR) from HIV-1
   1062..1187    +  misc_feature   HIV-1 Ψ: packaging signal of human immunodeficiency virus type 1
   1171..1534    +  CDS            HIV-1 gag (fragment): gag protein from human immunodeficiency virus 1; gag
   1680..1913    +  misc_feature   RRE: The Rev response element (RRE) of HIV-1 allows for Rev-dependent mRNA export from the nucleus to the cytoplasm.
   2290..2390    +  CDS            Rev (fragment): human immunodeficiency virus 1 (HIV-1) Rev protein; rev; enhances nuclear export of unspliced and incompletely spliced viral mRNAs
   2440..2557    +  misc_feature   cPPT/CTS: central polypurine tract and central termination sequence of HIV-1
   2609..2675    +  CDS            small t antigen (fragment): SV40 (simian virus 40) small t antigen
   2701..2912    +  promoter       EF-1α core promoter: core promoter for human elongation factor EF-1α
   2913..3022    +  intron         EF-1α intron A (fragment): intron upstream of the start codon of human EF-1α
   3648..3851    +  intron         EF-1α intron A: truncated intron upstream of the start codon of human EF-1α
   3873..4262    +  CDS            CAPSD_BPMS2: Experimental evidence at protein level: Swiss-Prot protein existence level 1. Acts as a translational repressor of viral replicase synthesis late in infection. This latter function is the result of capsid protein interaction with an RNA hairpin which contains the replicase ribosome-binding site. From Escherichia phage MS2 (Bacteriophage MS2).
   4374..5180    +  CDS            recT: RECT_ECOLI - Experimental evidence at protein level: Swiss-Prot protein existence level 1. Binds to single-stranded DNA and also promotes the renaturation of complementary single-stranded DNA. Function in recombination. Has a function similar to that of lambda RedB. From Escherichia coli (strain K12).
   5217..5241    +  misc_feature   MCS (fragment): pBluescript multiple cloning site
   5241..5829    +  misc_feature   WPRE: woodchuck hepatitis virus posttranscriptional regulatory element
   5766..6347    +  CDS            nef (fragment): NEF_HV1H2 - Experimental evidence at protein level: Swiss-Prot protein existence level 1. Extracellular Nef protein targets CD4(+) T-lymphocytes for apoptosis by interacting with CXCR4 surface receptors. From Human immunodeficiency virus type 1 group M subtype B (isolate HXB2) (HIV-1).
   6354..6534    +  LTR            5' LTR (truncated): truncated 5' long terminal repeat (LTR) from HIV-1
   6566..6790    +  polyA_signal   bGH poly(A) signal: bovine growth hormone polyadenylation signal
   6794..6815    +  promoter       SV40 promoter (fragment): SV40 enhancer and early promoter
   6836..7264    +  rep_origin     f1 ori (sequence partly withheld): f1 bacteriophage origin of replication; arrow indicates direction of (+) strand synthesis
   7278..7607    +  promoter       SV40 promoter: SV40 enhancer and early promoter
   7655..7702    +  promoter       EM7 promoter: synthetic bacterial promoter&nbsp
   7721..8095    +  CDS            BleoR: antibiotic-binding protein; Sh ble from Streptoalloteichus hindustanus; confers resistance to bleomycin, phleomycin, and Zeocin™
   8105..8230    +  CDS            ble (fragment): BLE_KLEPN - Experimental evidence at protein level: Swiss-Prot protein existence level 1. Binding protein with a strong affinity to the bleomycin family of antibiotics. Binds to CL990; an antimitotic-antibiotic compound. From Klebsiella pneumoniae.
   8225..8346    +  polyA_signal   SV40 poly(A) signal: SV40 polyadenylation signal
   8419..8435    -  protein_bind   lac operator: The lac repressor binds to the lac operator to inhibit transcription in E. coli. This inhibition can be relieved by adding lactose or isopropyl-β-D-thiogalactopyranoside (IPTG). lac repressor encoded by lacI
   8443..8473    -  promoter       lac promoter: promoter for the E. coli lac operon
   8488..8509    -  protein_bind   CAP binding site: CAP binding activates transcription in the presence of cAMP. E. coli catabolite activator protein
   8522..8614    -  CDS            lacI (fragment): lac repressor; lacI; The lac repressor binds to the lac operator to inhibit transcription in E. coli. This inhibition can be relieved by adding lactose or isopropyl-β-D-thiogalactopyranoside (IPTG).
   8797..9385    -  rep_origin     ori: high-copy-number ColE1/pMB1/pBR322/pUC origin of replication
   9556..10416   -  CDS            AmpR: β-lactamase; bla; confers resistance to ampicillin, carbenicillin, and related antibiotics
  10417..10521   -  promoter       AmpR promoter: bla
>Addgene plasmid #183827 | pMCP-RecT | addgene full sequence | sequence record 361181 | Addgene NGS Result
GTCGACGGATCGGGAGATCTCCCGATCCCCTATGGTGCACTCTCAGTACAATCTGCTCTGATGCCGCATA
GTTAAGCCAGTATCTGCTCCCTGCTTGTGTGTTGGAGGTCGCTGAGTAGTGCGCGAGCAAAATTTAAGCT
ACAACAAGGCAAGGCTTGACCGACAATTGCATGAAGAATCTGCTTAGGGTTAGGCGTTTTGCGCTGCTTC
GCGATGTACGGGCCAGATATACGCGTTGACATTGATTATTGACTAGTTATTAATAGTAATCAATTACGGG
GTCATTAGTTCATAGCCCATATATGGAGTTCCGCGTTACATAACTTACGGTAAATGGCCCGCCTGGCTGA
CCGCCCAACGACCCCCGCCCATTGACGTCAATAATGACGTATGTTCCCATAGTAACGCCAATAGGGACTT
TCCATTGACGTCAATGGGTGGAGTATTTACGGTAAACTGCCCACTTGGCAGTACATCAAGTGTATCATAT
GCCAAGTACGCCCCCTATTGACGTCAATGACGGTAAATGGCCCGCCTGGCATTATGCCCAGTACATGACC
TTATGGGACTTTCCTACTTGGCAGTACATCTACGTATTAGTCATCGCTATTACCATGGTGATGCGGTTTT
GGCAGTACATCAATGGGCGTGGATAGCGGTTTGACTCACGGGGATTTCCAAGTCTCCACCCCATTGACGT
CAATGGGAGTTTGTTTTGGCACCAAAATCAACGGGACTTTCCAAAATGTCGTAACAACTCCGCCCCATTG
ACGCAAATGGGCGGTAGGCGTGTACGGTGGGAGGTCTATATAAGCAGCGCGTTTTGCCTGTACTGGGTCT
CTCTGGTTAGACCAGATCTGAGCCTGGGAGCTCTCTGGCTAACTAGGGAACCCACTGCTTAAGCCTCAAT
AAAGCTTGCCTTGAGTGCTTCAAGTAGTGTGTGCCCGTCTGTTGTGTGACTCTGGTAACTAGAGATCCCT
CAGACCCTTTTAGTCAGTGTGGAAAATCTCTAGCAGTGGCGCCCGAACAGGGACTTGAAAGCGAAAGGGA
AACCAGAGGAGCTCTCTCGACGCAGGACTCGGCTTGCTGAAGCGCGCACGGCAAGAGGCGAGGGGCGGCG
ACTGGTGAGTACGCCAAAAATTTTGACTAGCGGAGGCTAGAAGGAGAGAGATGGGTGCGAGAGCGTCAGT
ATTAAGCGGGGGAGAATTAGATCGCGATGGGAAAAAATTCGGTTAAGGCCAGGGGGAAAGAAAAAATATA
AATTAAAACATATAGTATGGGCAAGCAGGGAGCTAGAACGATTCGCAGTTAATCCTGGCCTGTTAGAAAC
ATCAGAAGGCTGTAGACAAATACTGGGACAGCTACAACCATCCCTTCAGACAGGATCAGAAGAACTTAGA
TCATTATATAATACAGTAGCAACCCTCTATTGTGTGCATCAAAGGATAGAGATAAAAGACACCAAGGAAG
CTTTAGACAAGATAGAGGAAGAGCAAAACAAAAGTAAGACCACCGCACAGCAAGCGGCCGCTGATCTTCA
GACCTGGAGGAGGAGATATGAGGGACAATTGGAGAAGTGAATTATATAAATATAAAGTAGTAAAAATTGA
ACCATTAGGAGTAGCACCCACCAAGGCAAAGAGAAGAGTGGTGCAGAGAGAAAAAAGAGCAGTGGGAATA
GGAGCTTTGTTCCTTGGGTTCTTGGGAGCAGCAGGAAGCACTATGGGCGCAGCGTCAATGACGCTGACGG
TACAGGCCAGACAATTATTGTCTGGTATAGTGCAGCAGCAGAACAATTTGCTGAGGGCTATTGAGGCGCA
ACAGCATCTGTTGCAACTCACAGTCTGGGGCATCAAGCAGCTCCAGGCAAGAATCCTGGCTGTGGAAAGA
TACCTAAAGGATCAACAGCTCCTGGGGATTTGGGGTTGCTCTGGAAAACTCATTTGCACCACTGCTGTGC
CTTGGAATGCTAGTTGGAGTAATAAATCTCTGGAACAGATTTGGAATCACACGACCTGGATGGAGTGGGA
CAGAGAAATTAACAATTACACAAGCTTAATACACTCCTTAATTGAAGAATCGCAAAACCAGCAAGAAAAG
AATGAACAAGAATTATTGGAATTAGATAAATGGGCAAGTTTGTGGAATTGGTTTAACATAACAAATTGGC
TGTGGTATATAAAATTATTCATAATGATAGTAGGAGGCTTGGTAGGTTTAAGAATAGTTTTTGCTGTACT
TTCTATAGTGAATAGAGTTAGGCAGGGATATTCACCATTATCGTTTCAGACCCACCTCCCAACCCCGAGG
GGACCCGACAGGCCCGAAGGAATAGAAGAAGAAGGTGGAGAGAGAGACAGAGACAGATCCATTCGATTAG
TGAACGGATCGGCACTGCGTGCGCCAATTCTGCAGACAAATGGCAGTATTCATCCACAATTTTAAAAGAA
AAGGGGGGATTGGGGGGTACAGTGCAGGGGAAAGAATAGTAGACATAATAGCAACAGACATACAAACTAA
AGAATTACAAAAACAAATTACAAAAATTCAAAATTTTCGGGTTTATTACAGGGACAGCAGAGATCCAGTT
TGGTTAATTAATGCAAAGATGGATAAAGTTTTAAACAGAGAGGAATCTTTGCAGCTAATGGACCTTCTAG
GTCTTGAAAGGAGTGGGAATTGGCTCCGGTGCCCGTCAGTGGGCAGAGCGCACATCGCCCACAGTCCCCG
AGAAGTTGGGGGGAGGGGTCGGCAATTGAACCGGTGCCTAGAGAAGGTGGCGCGGGGTAAACTGGGAAAG
TGATGTCGTGTACTGGCTCCGCCTTTTTCCCGAGGGTGGGGGAGAACCGTATATAAGTGCAGTAGTCGCC
GTGAACGTTCTTTTTCGCAACGGGTTTGCCGCCAGAACACAGGTAAGTGCCGTGTGTGGTTCCCGCGGGC
CTGGCCTCTTTACGGGTTATGGCCCTTGCGTGCCTTGAATTACTTCCACCTGGCTGCAGTACGTGATTCT
TGATCCCGAGCTTCGGGTTGGAAGTGGGTGGGAGAGTTCGAGGCCTTGCGCTTAAGGAGCCCCTTCGCCT
CGTGCTTGAGTTGAGGCCTGGCCTGGGCGCTGGGGCCGCCGCGTGCGAATCTGGTGGCACCTTCGCGCCT
GTCTCGCTGCTTTCGATAAGTCTCTAGCCATTTAAAATTTTTGATGACCTGCTGCGACGCTTTTTTTCTG
GCAAGATAGTCTTGTAAATGCGGGCCAAGATCTGCACACTGGTATTTCGGTTTTTGGGGCCGCGGGCGGC
GACGGGGCCCGTGCGCCCCAGCGCACATGTTCGGCGAGGCGGGGCCTGCGAGCGCGGCCACCGAGAATCG
GACGGGGGTAGTCTCAAGCTGGCCGGCCTGCTCTGGTGCCTGGCCTCGCGCCGCCGTGTATCGCCCCGCC
CTGGGCGGCAAGGCTGGCCCGGTCGGCACCAGTTGCGTGAGCGGAAAGATGGCCGCTTCCCGGCCCTGCT
GCAGGGAGCTCAAAATGAAGGACGCGGCGCTCGGGAGAGCGGGCGGGTGAGTCACCCACACAAAGGAAAA
GGGCCTTTCCGTCCTCAGCCGTCGCTTCATGTGACTCCACGGAGTACCGGGCGCCGTCCAGGCACCTCGA
TTAGTTCTCGAGCTTTTGGAGTACGTCGTCTTTAGGTTGGGGGGAGGGGTTTTATGCGATGGAGTTTCCC
CACACTGAGTGGGTGGAGACTGAAGTTAGGCCAGCTTGGCACTTGATGTAATTCTCCTTGGAATTTGCCC
TTTTTGAGTTTGGATCTTGGTTCATTCTCAAGCCTCAGACAGTGGTTCAAAGTTTTTTTCTTCCATTTCA
GGTGTCGTGACGTACGGCCACCATGGCTTCAAACTTTACTCAGTTCGTGCTCGTGGACAATGGTGGGACA
GGGGATGTGACAGTGGCTCCTTCTAATTTCGCTAATGGGGTGGCAGAGTGGATCAGCTCCAACTCACGGA
GCCAGGCCTACAAGGTGACATGCAGCGTCAGGCAGTCTAGTGCCCAGAAGAGAAAGTATACCATCAAGGT
GGAGGTCCCCAAAGTGGCTACCCAGACAGTGGGCGGAGTCGAACTGCCTGTCGCCGCTTGGAGGTCCTAC
CTGAACATGGAGCTCACTATCCCAATTTTCGCTACCAATTCTGACTGTGAACTCATCGTGAAGGCAATGC
AGGGGCTCCTCAAAGACGGTAATCCTATCCCTTCCGCCATCGCCGCTAACTCAGGTATCTACAGCGCTTC
CGGAGGATCTAGCGGAGGCTCCTCTGGCTCTGAGACACCTGGCACAAGCGAGAGCGCAACACCTGAAAGC
AGCGGGGGCAGCAGCGGGGGGTCAGGAGGATCCATGACAAAACAACCTCCAATAGCAAAAGCTGATCTGC
AGAAAACCCAGGGCAATAGAGCCCCTGCTGCTGTGAAGAATAGTGACGTGATTAGCTTCATCAACCAGCC
TAGCATGAAGGAGCAGCTGGCCGCCGCCCTGCCTCGCCACATGACCGCAGAGCGGATGATTCGGATCGCT
ACAACCGAGATCAGAAAAGTGCCCGCTCTGGGGAACTGTGATACCATGTCTTTCGTGAGCGCCATTGTGC
AGTGTAGCCAGCTGGGCCTGGAGCCCGGAAGTGCCCTGGGCCACGCCTACCTGCTGCCCTTCGGCAACAA
GAACGAGAAATCCGGTAAAAAGAACGTGCAGCTGATCATCGGTTATAGAGGTATGATCGATCTGGCTCGG
CGGTCCGGCCAAATCGCCAGCCTGTCTGCCAGGGTGGTGAGAGAGGGCGACGAGTTCAGCTTTGAGTTTG
GCCTGGACGAAAAGTTGATCCATCGGCCCGGAGAGAACGAGGACGCCCCTGTCACCCACGTGTATGCCGT
GGCTAGACTGAAGGACGGCGGTACACAGTTCGAAGTTATGACCCGGAAGCAGATCGAACTGGTGAGGTCC
CTGTCCAAGGCCGGCAATAACGGGCCCTGGGTGACCCACTGGGAAGAAATGGCCAAGAAAACCGCCATTA
GACGCCTGTTCAAGTACCTGCCCGTGTCCATTGAGATTCAGAGGGCCGTGTCTATGGATGAGAAAGAGCC
CCTGACCATCGACCCTGCTGACAGCAGCGTGCTGACCGGCGAGTACTCTGTGATTGACAATTCTGAGGAG
TCTGGTGGTTCTCCTAAGAAAAAGAGGAAGGTGTGAGAATTCGATATCAAGCTTATCGATAATCAACCTC
TGGATTACAAAATTTGTGAAAGATTGACTGGTATTCTTAACTATGTTGCTCCTTTTACGCTATGTGGATA
CGCTGCTTTAATGCCTTTGTATCATGCTATTGCTTCCCGTATGGCTTTCATTTTCTCCTCCTTGTATAAA
TCCTGGTTGCTGTCTCTTTATGAGGAGTTGTGGCCCGTTGTCAGGCAACGTGGCGTGGTGTGCACTGTGT
TTGCTGACGCAACCCCCACTGGTTGGGGCATTGCCACCACCTGTCAGCTCCTTTCCGGGACTTTCGCTTT
CCCCCTCCCTATTGCCACGGCGGAACTCATCGCCGCCTGCCTTGCCCGCTGCTGGACAGGGGCTCGGCTG
TTGGGCACTGACAATTCCGTGGTGTTGTCGGGGAAATCATCGTCCTTTCCTTGGCTGCTCGCCTGTGTTG
CCACCTGGATTCTGCGCGGGACGTCCTTCTGCTACGTCCCTTCGGCCCTCAATCCAGCGGACCTTCCTTC
CCGCGGCCTGCTGCCGGCTCTGCGGCCTCTTCCGCGTCTTCGCCTTCGCCCTCAGACGAGTCGGATCTCC
CTTTGGGCCGCCTCCCCGCATCGATACCGTCGACCTCGAGACCTAGAAAAACATGGAGCAATCACAAGTA
GCAATACAGCAGCTACCAATGCTGATTGTGCCTGGCTAGAAGCACAAGAGGAGGAGGAGGTGGGTTTTCC
AGTCACACCTCAGGTACCTTTAAGACCAATGACTTACAAGGCAGCTGTAGATCTTAGCCACTTTTTAAAA
GAAAAGGGGGGACTGGAAGGGCTAATTCACTCCCAACGAAGACAAGATATCCTTGATCTGTGGATCTACC
ACACACAAGGCTACTTCCCTGATTGGCAGAACTACACACCAGGGCCAGGGATCAGATATCCACTGACCTT
TGGATGGTGCTACAAGCTAGTACCAGTTGAGCAAGAGAAGGTAGAAGAAGCCAATGAAGGAGAGAACACC
CGCTTGTTACACCCTGTGAGCCTGCATGGGATGGATGACCCGGAGAGAGAAGTATTAGAGTGGAGGTTTG
ACAGCCGCCTAGCATTTCATCACATGGCCCGAGAGCTGCATCCGGACTGTACTGGGTCTCTCTGGTTAGA
CCAGATCTGAGCCTGGGAGCTCTCTGGCTAACTAGGGAACCCACTGCTTAAGCCTCAATAAAGCTTGCCT
TGAGTGCTTCAAGTAGTGTGTGCCCGTCTGTTGTGTGACTCTGGTAACTAGAGATCCCTCAGACCCTTTT
AGTCAGTGTGGAAAATCTCTAGCAGGGCCCGTTTAAACCCGCTGATCAGCCTCGACTGTGCCTTCTAGTT
GCCAGCCATCTGTTGTTTGCCCCTCCCCCGTGCCTTCCTTGACCCTGGAAGGTGCCACTCCCACTGTCCT
TTCCTAATAAAATGAGGAAATTGCATCGCATTGTCTGAGTAGGTGTCATTCTATTCTGGGGGGTGGGGTG
GGGCAGGACAGCAAGGGGGAGGATTGGGAAGACAATAGCAGGCATGCTGGGGATGCGGTGGGCTCTATGG
CTTCTGAGGCGGAAAGAACCAGCTGGGGCTCTAGGGGGTATCCCC
[124 nt withheld, positions 6836-6959]
C
[91 nt withheld, positions 6961-7051]
A
[49 nt withheld, positions 7053-7101]
CCTTTGACGTTGGAGTCCACGTTCTTT
[37 nt withheld, positions 7129-7165]
ACCCTATCTCGGTCTATTCTTTTGATTTATAAGGGATTTTGCCGATTTCGGCCTATTGGTTAAAAAATGA
GCTGATTTAACAAAAATTTAACGCGAATTAATTCTGTGGAATGTGTGTCAGTTAGGGTGTGGAAAGTCCC
CAGGCTCCCCAGCAGGCAGAAGTATGCAAAGCATGCATCTCAATTAGTCAGCAACCAGGTGTGGAAAGTC
CCCAGGCTCCCCAGCAGGCAGAAGTATGCAAAGCATGCATCTCAATTAGTCAGCAACCATAGTCCCGCCC
CTAACTCCGCCCATCCCGCCCCTAACTCCGCCCAGTTCCGCCCATTCTCCGCCCCATGGCTGACTAATTT
TTTTTATTTATGCAGAGGCCGAGGCCGCCTCTGCCTCTGAGCTATTCCAGAAGTAGTGAGGAGGCTTTTT
TGGAGGCCTAGGCTTTTGCAAAAAGCTCCCGGGAGCTTGTATATCCATTTTCGGATCTGATCAGCACGTG
TTGACAATTAATCATCGGCATAGTATATCGGCATAGTATAATACGACAAGGTGAGGAACTAAACCATGGC
CAAGTTGACCAGTGCCGTTCCGGTGCTCACCGCGCGCGACGTCGCCGGAGCGGTCGAGTTCTGGACCGAC
CGGCTCGGGTTCTCCCGGGACTTCGTGGAGGACGACTTCGCCGGTGTGGTCCGGGACGACGTGACCCTGT
TCATCAGCGCGGTCCAGGACCAGGTGGTGCCGGACAACACCCTGGCCTGGGTGTGGGTGCGCGGCCTGGA
CGAGCTGTACGCCGAGTGGTCGGAGGTCGTGTCCACGAACTTCCGGGACGCCTCCGGGCCGGCCATGACC
GAGATCGGCGAGCAGCCGTGGGGGCGGGAGTTCGCCCTGCGCGACCCGGCCGGCAACTGCGTGCACTTCG
TGGCCGAGGAGCAGGACTGACACGTGCTACGAGATTTCGATTCCACCGCCGCCTTCTATGAAAGGTTGGG
CTTCGGAATCGTTTTCCGGGACGCCGGCTGGATGATCCTCCAGCGCGGGGATCTCATGCTGGAGTTCTTC
GCCCACCCCAACTTGTTTATTGCAGCTTATAATGGTTACAAATAAAGCAATAGCATCACAAATTTCACAA
ATAAAGCATTTTTTTCACTGCATTCTAGTTGTGGTTTGTCCAAACTCATCAATGTATCTTATCATGTCTG
TATACCGTCGACCTCTAGCTAGAGCTTGGCGTAATCATGGTCATAGCTGTTTCCTGTGTGAAATTGTTAT
CCGCTCACAATTCCACACAACATACGAGCCGGAAGCATAAAGTGTAAAGCCTGGGGTGCCTAATGAGTGA
GCTAACTCACATTAATTGCGTTGCGCTCACTGCCCGCTTTCCAGTCGGGAAACCTGTCGTGCCAGCTGCA
TTAATGAATCGGCCAACGCGCGGGGAGAGGCGGTTTGCGTATTGGGCGCTCTTCCGCTTCCTCGCTCACT
GACTCGCTGCGCTCGGTCGTTCGGCTGCGGCGAGCGGTATCAGCTCACTCAAAGGCGGTAATACGGTTAT
CCACAGAATCAGGGGATAACGCAGGAAAGAACATGTGAGCAAAAGGCCAGCAAAAGGCCAGGAACCGTAA
AAAGGCCGCGTTGCTGGCGTTTTTCCATAGGCTCCGCCCCCCTGACGAGCATCACAAAAATCGACGCTCA
AGTCAGAGGTGGCGAAACCCGACAGGACTATAAAGATACCAGGCGTTTCCCCCTGGAAGCTCCCTCGTGC
GCTCTCCTGTTCCGACCCTGCCGCTTACCGGATACCTGTCCGCCTTTCTCCCTTCGGGAAGCGTGGCGCT
TTCTCATAGCTCACGCTGTAGGTATCTCAGTTCGGTGTAGGTCGTTCGCTCCAAGCTGGGCTGTGTGCAC
GAACCCCCCGTTCAGCCCGACCGCTGCGCCTTATCCGGTAACTATCGTCTTGAGTCCAACCCGGTAAGAC
ACGACTTATCGCCACTGGCAGCAGCCACTGGTAACAGGATTAGCAGAGCGAGGTATGTAGGCGGTGCTAC
AGAGTTCTTGAAGTGGTGGCCTAACTACGGCTACACTAGAAGAACAGTATTTGGTATCTGCGCTCTGCTG
AAGCCAGTTACCTTCGGAAAAAGAGTTGGTAGCTCTTGATCCGGCAAACAAACCACCGCTGGTAGCGGTG
GTTTTTTTGTTTGCAAGCAGCAGATTACGCGCAGAAAAAAAGGATCTCAAGAAGATCCTTTGATCTTTTC
TACGGGGTCTGACGCTCAGTGGAACGAAAACTCACGTTAAGGGATTTTGGTCATGAGATTATCAAAAAGG
ATCTTCACCTAGATCCTTTTAAATTAAAAATGAAGTTTTAAATCAATCTAAAGTATATATGAGTAAACTT
GGTCTGACAGTTACCAATGCTTAATCAGTGAGGCACCTATCTCAGCGATCTGTCTATTTCGTTCATCCAT
AGTTGCCTGACTCCCCGTCGTGTAGATAACTACGATACGGGAGGGCTTACCATCTGGCCCCAGTGCTGCA
ATGATACCGCGAGACCCACGCTCACCGGCTCCAGATTTATCAGCAATAAACCAGCCAGCCGGAAGGGCCG
AGCGCAGAAGTGGTCCTGCAACTTTATCCGCCTCCATCCAGTCTATTAATTGTTGCCGGGAAGCTAGAGT
AAGTAGTTCGCCAGTTAATAGTTTGCGCAACGTTGTTGCCATTGCTACAGGCATCGTGGTGTCACGCTCG
TCGTTTGGTATGGCTTCATTCAGCTCCGGTTCCCAACGATCAAGGCGAGTTACATGATCCCCCATGTTGT
GCAAAAAAGCGGTTAGCTCCTTCGGTCCTCCGATCGTTGTCAGAAGTAAGTTGGCCGCAGTGTTATCACT
CATGGTTATGGCAGCACTGCATAATTCTCTTACTGTCATGCCATCCGTAAGATGCTTTTCTGTGACTGGT
GAGTACTCAACCAAGTCATTCTGAGAATAGTGTATGCGGCGACCGAGTTGCTCTTGCCCGGCGTCAATAC
GGGATAATACCGCGCCACATAGCAGAACTTTAAAAGTGCTCATCATTGGAAAACGTTCTTCGGGGCGAAA
ACTCTCAAGGATCTTACCGCTGTTGAGATCCAGTTCGATGTAACCCACTCGTGCACCCAACTGATCTTCA
GCATCTTTTACTTTCACCAGCGTTTCTGGGTGAGCAAAAACAGGAAGGCAAAATGCCGCAAAAAAGGGAA
TAAGGGCGACACGGAAATGTTGAATACTCATACTCTTCCTTTTTCAATATTATTGAAGCATTTATCAGGG
TTATTGTCTCATGAGCGGATACATATTTGAATGTATTTAGAAAAATAAACAAATAGGGGTTCCGCGCACA
TTTCCCCGAAAAGTGCCACCTGAC
